>Addgene plasmid #187829 | pETDuet-1_6xHis-TEV-mCh-NDP52 | addgene full sequence | sequence record 374453 | Addgene NGS Result
TGTGAGCGGATAACAATTCCCCTCTAGAAATAATTTTGTTTAACTTTAAGAAGGAGATATACCATGGGCA
GCAGCCATCACCATCATCACCACAGCCAGGATCCGGAAAACCTGTATTTTCAGGGAGTGAGCAAGGGCGA
GGAGGATAACATGGCCATCATCAAGGAGTTCATGCGCTTCAAGGTGCACATGGAGGGCTCCGTGAACGGC
CACGAGTTCGAGATCGAGGGCGAGGGCGAGGGCCGCCCCTACGAGGGCACCCAGACCGCCAAGCTGAAGG
TGACCAAGGGTGGCCCCCTGCCCTTCGCCTGGGACATCCTGTCCCCTCAGTTCATGTACGGCTCCAAGGC
CTACGTGAAGCACCCCGCCGACATCCCCGACTACTTGAAGCTGTCCTTCCCCGAGGGCTTCAAGTGGGAG
CGCGTGATGAACTTCGAGGACGGCGGCGTGGTGACCGTGACCCAGGACTCCTCCCTGCAGGACGGCGAGT
TCATCTACAAGGTGAAGCTGCGCGGCACCAACTTCCCCTCCGACGGCCCCGTAATGCAGAAGAAGACCAT
GGGCTGGGAGGCCTCCTCCGAGCGGATGTACCCCGAGGACGGCGCCCTGAAGGGCGAGATCAAGCAGAGG
CTGAAGCTGAAGGACGGCGGCCACTACGACGCTGAGGTCAAGACCACCTACAAGGCCAAGAAGCCCGTGC
AGCTGCCCGGCGCCTACAACGTCAACATCAAGTTGGACATCACCTCCCACAACGAGGACTACACCATCGT
GGAACAGTACGAACGCGCCGAGGGCCGCCACTCCACCGGCGGCATGGACGAGCTGTACAAGTCCGGACTC
AGATCTCGAGCTCAAGCTTCGAATTCTGCAGTCGACATGGAGGAGACCATCAAAGATCCCCCCACATCAG
CTGTCTTGCTGGATCACTGTCATTTCTCTCAGGTCATCTTTAACAGTGTGGAGAAGTTCTACATCCCTGG
AGGGGACGTCACATGTCATTATACCTTCACCCAGCATTTCATCCCTCGTCGAAAGGATTGGATTGGCATC
TTTAGAGTGGGGTGGAAGACAACCCGTGAGTATTACACCTTCATGTGGGTTACTTTGCCCATTGACCTAA
ACAACAAATCAGCTAAACAGCAGGAAGTCCAATTCAAAGCTTACTACCTGCCCAAGGATGATGAGTATTA
CCAGTTCTGCTATGTGGATGAGGATGGTGTGGTCCGGGGAGCAAGTATTCCTTTCCAATTCCGTCCAGAA
AATGAGGAAGACATCCTGGTTGTTACCACTCAGGGAGAGGTGGAAGAGATTGAGCAGCACAACAAGGAGC
TTTGCAAAGAAAACCAGGAGCTGAAGGACAGCTGTATCAGCCTCCAGAAGCAGAACTCAGACATGCAGGC
TGAGCTCCAAAAGAAGCAGGAGGAGCTAGAAACCCTACAGAGCATCAATAAGAAGTTGGAACTGAAAGTG
AAAGAACAGAAGGACTATTGGGAGACAGAGCTGCTTCAACTGAAAGAACAAAACCAGAAGATGTCCTCAG
AAAATGAGAAGATGGGAATCAGAGTGGATCAGCTTCAGGCCCAGCTGTCAACTCAAGAGAAAGAAATGGA
GAAGCTTGTTCAGGGAGATCAAGATAAGACAGAGCAGTTAGAGCAGCTGAAAAAGGAAAATGACCACCTC
TTTCTCAGTTTAACTGAACAGAGGAAGGACCAGAAGAAGCTCGAGCAGACAGTGGAGCAAATGAAGCAGA
ATGAAACTACTGCAATGAAGAAACAACAGGAATTAATGGATGAAAACTTTGACCTGTCAAAAAGACTGAG
TGAGAACGAAATTATATGTAATGCTCTGCAGAGACAGAAAGAGAGATTGGAAGGAGAAAATGATCTTTTG
AAGAGGGAGAACAGCAGATTGCTCAGTTACATGGGTCTGGATTTTAATTCTTTGCCGTATCAAGTACCTA
CTTCAGATGAAGGAGGCGCAAGACAAAATCCAGGACTTGCCTATGGAAACCCATATTCTGGTATCCAAGA
AAGTTCTTCCGCCAGCCCGCTCTCCATCAAGAAATGCCCTATCTGCAAAGCAGATGATATTTGTGATCAC
ACCTTGGAGCAACAGCAGATGCAGCCCCTTTGTTTCAATTGTCCAATTTGTGACAAGATCTTCCCAGCTA
CAGAGAAGCAGATCTTTGAAGACCACGTGTTCTGCCACTCTCTCTGAGCGGCCGCATAATGCTTAAGTCG
AACAGAAAGTAATCGTATTGTACACGGCCGCATAATCGAAATTAATACGACTCACTATAGGGGAATTGTG
AGCGGATAACAATTCCCCATCTTAGTATATTAGTTAAGTATAAGAAGGAGATATACATATGGCAGATCTC
AATTGGATATCGGCCGGCCACGCGATCGCTGACGTCGGTACCCTCGAGTCTGGTAAAGAAACCGCTGCTG
CGAAATTTGAACGCCAGCACATGGACTCGTCTACTAGCGCAGCTTAATTAACCTAGGCTGCTGCCACCGC
TGAGCAATAACTAGCATAACCCCTTGGGGCCTCTAAACGGGTCTTGAGGGGTTTTTTGCTGAAAGGAGGA
ACTATATCCGGATTGGCGAATGGG
[124 nt withheld, positions 2615-2738]
C
[91 nt withheld, positions 2740-2830]
A
[49 nt withheld, positions 2832-2880]
CCTTTGACGTTGGAGTCCACGTTCTTT
[37 nt withheld, positions 2908-2944]
ACCCTATCTCGGTCTATTCTTTTGATTTATAAGGGATTTTGCCGATTTCGGCCTATTGGTTAAAAAATGA
GCTGATTTAACAAAAATTTAACGCGAATTTTAACAAAATATTAACGTTTACAATTTCTGGCGGCACGATG
GCATGAGATTATCAAAAAGGATCTTCACCTAGATCCTTTTAAATTAAAAATGAAGTTTTAAATCAATCTA
AAGTATATATGAGTAAACTTGGTCTGACAGTTACCAATGCTTAATCAGTGAGGCACCTATCTCAGCGATC
TGTCTATTTCGTTCATCCATAGTTGCCTGACTCCCCGTCGTGTAGATAACTACGATACGGGAGGGCTTAC
CATCTGGCCCCAGTGCTGCAATGATACCGCGAGACCCACGCTCACCGGCTCCAGATTTATCAGCAATAAA
CCAGCCAGCCGGAAGGGCCGAGCGCAGAAGTGGTCCTGCAACTTTATCCGCCTCCATCCAGTCTATTAAT
TGTTGCCGGGAAGCTAGAGTAAGTAGTTCGCCAGTTAATAGTTTGCGCAACGTTGTTGCCATTGCTACAG
GCATCGTGGTGTCACGCTCGTCGTTTGGTATGGCTTCATTCAGCTCCGGTTCCCAACGATCAAGGCGAGT
TACATGATCCCCCATGTTGTGCAAAAAAGCGGTTAGCTCCTTCGGTCCTCCGATCGTTGTCAGAAGTAAG
TTGGCCGCAGTGTTATCACTCATGGTTATGGCAGCACTGCATAATTCTCTTACTGTCATGCCATCCGTAA
GATGCTTTTCTGTGACTGGTGAGTACTCAACCAAGTCATTCTGAGAATAGTGTATGCGGCGACCGAGTTG
CTCTTGCCCGGCGTCAATACGGGATAATACCGCGCCACATAGCAGAACTTTAAAAGTGCTCATCATTGGA
AAACGTTCTTCGGGGCGAAAACTCTCAAGGATCTTACCGCTGTTGAGATCCAGTTCGATGTAACCCACTC
GTGCACCCAACTGATCTTCAGCATCTTTTACTTTCACCAGCGTTTCTGGGTGAGCAAAAACAGGAAGGCA
AAATGCCGCAAAAAAGGGAATAAGGGCGACACGGAAATGTTGAATACTCATACTCTTCCTTTTTCAATCA
TGATTGAAGCATTTATCAGGGTTATTGTCTCATGAGCGGATACATATTTGAATGTATTTAGAAAAATAAA
CAAATAGGTCATGACCAAAATCCCTTAACGTGAGTTTTCGTTCCACTGAGCGTCAGACCCCGTAGAAAAG
ATCAAAGGATCTTCTTGAGATCCTTTTTTTCTGCGCGTAATCTGCTGCTTGCAAACAAAAAAACCACCGC
TACCAGCGGTGGTTTGTTTGCCGGATCAAGAGCTACCAACTCTTTTTCCGAAGGTAACTGGCTTCAGCAG
AGCGCAGATACCAAATACTGTCCTTCTAGTGTAGCCGTAGTTAGGCCACCACTTCAAGAACTCTGTAGCA
CCGCCTACATACCTCGCTCTGCTAATCCTGTTACCAGTGGCTGCTGCCAGTGGCGATAAGTCGTGTCTTA
CCGGGTTGGACTCAAGACGATAGTTACCGGATAAGGCGCAGCGGTCGGGCTGAACGGGGGGTTCGTGCAC
ACAGCCCAGCTTGGAGCGAACGACCTACACCGAACTGAGATACCTACAGCGTGAGCTATGAGAAAGCGCC
ACGCTTCCCGAAGGGAGAAAGGCGGACAGGTATCCGGTAAGCGGCAGGGTCGGAACAGGAGAGCGCACGA
GGGAGCTTCCAGGGGGAAACGCCTGGTATCTTTATAGTCCTGTCGGGTTTCGCCACCTCTGACTTGAGCG
TCGATTTTTGTGATGCTCGTCAGGGGGGCGGAGCCTATGGAAAAACGCCAGCAACGCGGCCTTTTTACGG
TTCCTGGCCTTTTGCTGGCCTTTTGCTCACATGTTCTTTCCTGCGTTATCCCCTGATTCTGTGGATAACC
GTATTACCGCCTTTGAGTGAGCTGATACCGCTCGCCGCAGCCGAACGACCGAGCGCAGCGAGTCAGTGAG
CGAGGAAGCGGAAGAGCGCCTGATGCGGTATTTTCTCCTTACGCATCTGTGCGGTATTTCACACCGCAAT
GGTGCACTCTCAGTACAATCTGCTCTGATGCCGCATAGTTAAGCCAGTATACACTCCGCTATCGCTACGT
GACTGGGTCATGGCTGCGCCCCGACACCCGCCAACACCCGCTGACGCGCCCTGACGGGCTTGTCTGCTCC
CGGCATCCGCTTACAGACAAGCTGTGACCGTCTCCGGGAGCTGCATGTGTCAGAGGTTTTCACCGTCATC
ACCGAAACGCGCGAGGCAGCTGCGGTAAAGCTCATCAGCGTGGTCGTGAAGCGATTCACAGATGTCTGCC
TGTTCATCCGCGTCCAGCTCGTTGAGTTTCTCCAGAAGCGTTAATGTCTGGCTTCTGATAAAGCGGGCCA
TGTTAAGGGCGGTTTTTTCCTGTTTGGTCACTGATGCCTCCGTGTAAGGGGGATTTCTGTTCATGGGGGT
AATGATACCGATGAAACGAGAGAGGATGCTCACGATACGGGTTACTGATGATGAACATGCCCGGTTACTG
GAACGTTGTGAGGGTAAACAACTGGCGGTATGGATGCGGCGGGACCAGAGAAAAATCACTCAGGGTCAAT
GCCAGCGCTTCGTTAATACAGATGTAGGTGTTCCACAGGGTAGCCAGCAGCATCCTGCGATGCAGATCCG
GAACATAATGGTGCAGGGCGCTGACTTCCGCGTTTCCAGACTTTACGAAACACGGAAACCGAAGACCATT
CATGTTGTTGCTCAGGTCGCAGACGTTTTGCAGCAGCAGTCGCTTCACGTTCGCTCGCGTATCGGTGATT
CATTCTGCTAACCAGTAAGGCAACCCCGCCAGCCTAGCCGGGTCCTCAACGACAGGAGCACGATCATGCT
AGTCATGCCCCGCGCCCACCGGAAGGAGCTGACTGGGTTGAAGGCTCTCAAGGGCATCGGTCGAGATCCC
GGTGCCTAATGAGTGAGCTAACTTACATTAATTGCGTTGCGCTCACTGCCCGCTTTCCAGTCGGGAAACC
TGTCGTGCCAGCTGCATTAATGAATCGGCCAACGCGCGGGGAGAGGCGGTTTGCGTATTGGGCGCCAGGG
TGGTTTTTCTTTTCACCAGTGAGACGGGCAACAGCTGATTGCCCTTCACCGCCTGGCCCTGAGAGAGTTG
CAGCAAGCGGTCCACGCTGGTTTGCCCCAGCAGGCGAAAATCCTGTTTGATGGTGGTTAACGGCGGGATA
TAACATGAGCTGTCTTCGGTATCGTCGTATCCCACTACCGAGATGTCCGCACCAACGCGCAGCCCGGACT
CGGTAATGGCGCGCATTGCGCCCAGCGCCATCTGATCGTTGGCAACCAGCATCGCAGTGGGAACGATGCC
CTCATTCAGCATTTGCATGGTTTGTTGAAAACCGGACATGGCACTCCAGTCGCCTTCCCGTTCCGCTATC
GGCTGAATTTGATTGCGAGTGAGATATTTATGCCAGCCAGCCAGACGCAGACGCGCCGAGACAGAACTTA
ATGGGCCCGCTAACAGCGCGATTTGCTGGTGACCCAATGCGACCAGATGCTCCACGCCCAGTCGCGTACC
GTCTTCATGGGAGAAAATAATACTGTTGATGGGTGTCTGGTCAGAGACATCAAGAAATAACGCCGGAACA
TTAGTGCAGGCAGCTTCCACAGCAATGGCATCCTGGTCATCCAGCGGATAGTTAATGATCAGCCCACTGA
CGCGTTGCGCGAGAAGATTGTGCACCGCCGCTTTACAGGCTTCGACGCCGCTTCGTTCTACCATCGACAC
CACCACGCTGGCACCCAGTTGATCGGCGCGAGATTTAATCGCCGCGACAATTTGCGACGGCGCGTGCAGG
GCCAGACTGGAGGTGGCAACGCCAATCAGCAACGACTGTTTGCCCGCCAGTTGTTGTGCCACGCGGTTGG
GAATGTAATTCAGCTCCGCCATCGCCGCTTCCACTTTTTCCCGCGTTTTCGCAGAAACGTGGCTGGCCTG
GTTCACCACGCGGGAAACGGTCTGATAAGAGACACCGGCATACTCTGCGACATCGTATAACGTTACTGGT
TTCACATTCACCACCCTGAATTGACTCTCTTCCGGGCGCTATCATGCCATACCGCGAAAGGTTTTGCGCC
ATTCGATGGTGTCCGGGATCTCGACGCTCTCCCTTATGCGACTCCTGCATTAGGAAGCAGCCCAGTAGTA
GGTTGAGGCCGTTGAGCACCGCCGCCGCAAGGAATGGTGCATGCAAGGAGATGGCGCCCAACAGTCCCCC
GGCCACGGGGCCTGCCACCATACCCACGCCGAAACAAGCGCTCATGAGCCCGAAGTGGCGAGCCCGATCT
TCCCCATCGGTGATGTCGGCGATATAGGCGCCAGCAACCGCACCTGTGGCGCCGGTGATGCCGGCCACGA
TGCGTCCGGCGTAGAGGATCGAGATCGATCTCGATCCCGCGAAATTAATACGACTCACTATAGGGGAAT
Features (pLannotate 1.2.2; 24 found; start..end, strand, type, name):
     35..57      +  RBS            RBS: efficient ribosome binding site from bacteriophage T7 gene 10 (Olins and Rangwala, 1989)
    106..125     +  CDS            TEV site (fragment): tobacco etch virus (TEV) protease recognition and cleavage site
    127..831     +  CDS            mCherry: mCherry is a basic (constitutively fluorescent) red fluorescent protein published in 2004, derived from Discosoma sp.. It is reported to be a very rapidly-maturing monomer with low acid sensitivity.
    832..876     +  misc_feature   MCS (fragment): multiple cloning site
    877..2214    +  CDS            CALCOCO2: CACO2_HUMAN - Also known as NDP52 From Homo sapiens (Human).
   2283..2301    +  promoter       T7 promoter: promoter for bacteriophage T7 RNA polymerase
   2302..2326    +  protein_bind   lac operator: The lac repressor binds to the lac operator to inhibit transcription in E. coli. This inhibition can be relieved by adding lactose or isopropyl-β-D-thiogalactopyranoside (IPTG). lac repressor encoded by lacI
   2435..2476    +  CDS            S-Tag (fragment): affinity and epitope tag derived from pancreatic ribonuclease A
   2506..2523    +  CDS            SET1 (fragment): solubility-enhancement tag derived from T7 phage gene 10B
   2531..2578    +  terminator     T7 terminator: transcription terminator for bacteriophage T7 RNA polymerase
   2615..3070    +  rep_origin     f1 ori (sequence partly withheld): f1 bacteriophage origin of replication; arrow indicates direction of (+) strand synthesis
   3185..4045    -  CDS            AmpR: β-lactamase; bla; confers resistance to ampicillin, carbenicillin, and related antibiotics
   4046..4138    -  promoter       AmpR promoter: bla
   4219..4807    +  rep_origin     ori: high-copy-number ColE1/pMB1/pBR322/pUC origin of replication
   4993..5132    -  misc_feature   bom: basis of mobility region from pBR322
   5234..5425    -  CDS            rop: Rop protein, which maintains plasmids at low copy number; rop
   5442..5822    +  CDS            YPB1_ECOLX: Protein predicted: Swiss-Prot protein existence level 4. From Escherichia coli.
   5884..5948    -  CDS            TcR (fragment): tetracycline efflux protein; tet; confers resistance to tetracycline
   5963..5984    -  protein_bind   CAP binding site: CAP binding activates transcription in the presence of cAMP. E. coli catabolite activator protein
   5997..7079    -  CDS            lacI: lac repressor; lacI; The lac repressor binds to the lac operator to inhibit transcription in E. coli. This inhibition can be relieved by adding lactose or isopropyl-β-D-thiogalactopyranoside (IPTG).
   7080..7157    -  promoter       lacI promoter: lacI
   7165..7444    -  CDS            TcR (fragment): tetracycline efflux protein; tet; confers resistance to tetracycline
   7470..7488    +  promoter       T7 promoter: promoter for bacteriophage T7 RNA polymerase
   7489..20      +  protein_bind   lac operator (across the origin): The lac repressor binds to the lac operator to inhibit transcription in E. coli. This inhibition can be relieved by adding lactose or isopropyl-β-D-thiogalactopyranoside (IPTG). lac repressor encoded by lacI
