[The description below was written by a language model from this plasmid's Addgene catalogue record and pLannotate feature annotations shown in this document.]
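Description:
pETDuet-1_6xHis-TEV-mCh-NDP52 is a bacterial expression plasmid built on the pETDuet-1 backbone for producing and purifying a tagged, fluorescent form of human NDP52 (CALCOCO2) in E. coli Rosetta pLysS. It is about 7.5 kb. Propagation relies on a ColE1/pBR322-type origin accompanied by the bom region and rop gene, and selection is by ampicillin through the β-lactamase gene. An f1 origin is also present. The catalogue additionally lists mammalian and insect expression as vector types, but the annotated features show only T7-driven bacterial expression elements.

The fusion sits in the first of the two Duet expression units, cloned between BamHI and NotI. A T7 promoter with an adjacent lac operator and the T7 gene 10 ribosome binding site drive an open reading frame that, according to the record, begins with a 6xHis tag. This is followed by a TEV protease cleavage site, mCherry, a short linker derived from multiple cloning site sequence, and the CALCOCO2 coding sequence. The His tag itself is not called in the feature table but is listed in the catalogue fields. The plasmid-borne lacI gene supplies repressor, so expression stays off until induced with IPTG in a host that provides T7 RNA polymerase.

The second T7 promoter/lac operator unit lies downstream and appears to be empty, retaining only the S-tag fragment ahead of the shared T7 terminator. The His tag allows metal-affinity purification and can be removed with TEV protease, leaving mCherry-NDP52. The associated publication concerns PINK1/Parkin mitophagy, in keeping with NDP52's role as an autophagy cargo receptor, and the red fluorescent label would suit fluorescence-based detection of the purified protein.
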