Addgene plasmid #187829: pETDuet-1_6xHis-TEV-mCh-NDP52
Purpose: Plasmid for the expression and purification of 6xHis-TEV-mCh-NDP52 in E. coli Rosetta pLysS. Internal Reference: SMC1148
Depositing lab: Sascha Martens. Depositing organization: University of Vienna. Publication: Unconventional initiation of PINK1/Parkin mitophagy by Optineurin. Nguyen TN, Sawa-Makarska J, Khuu G, Lam WK, Adriaenssens E, Fracchiolla D, Shoebridge S, Bernklau D, Padman BS, Skulsuppaisarn M, Lindblom RSJ, Martens S, Lazarou M. Mol Cell. 2023 May 18;83(10):1693-1709.e9. doi: 10.1016/j.molcel.2023.04.021. PubMed 37207627.
Backbone
  Vector backbone: pET Duet1
  Backbone manufacturer: Sigma-Aldrich
  Backbone size w/o insert (bp): 5420
  Total vector size (bp): 7496
  Modifications to backbone: Insertion of 6His-TEV-mCH-NDP52
  Vector type: Mammalian Expression, Bacterial Expression, Insect Expression
Growth in bacteria
  Bacterial resistance: Ampicillin, 100 μg/mL
  Growth temperature: 37°C
  Growth strain: DH5alpha
  Copy number: Unknown
Gene/Insert
  Gene/Insert name: NDP52
  Species: H. sapiens (human)
  Insert size (bp): 2142
  GenBank ID: 10241 NM_005831
  Entrez Gene: CALCOCO2 (a.k.a. NDP52)
  Tag / fusion protein: mCherry (N terminal on insert); TEV (N terminal on insert); 6xHisTag (N terminal on insert)
  Cloning method: Restriction Enzyme; 5′ cloning site BamHI (not destroyed); 3′ cloning site NotI (not destroyed)
  Sequencing primers: 5′ CACCATCGTGGAACAGTACG; 3′ gattatgcggccgtgtac
Terms and licenses: Academic/Nonprofit Terms; Industry Terms: Not Available to Industry
Depositor comments: Manufactured during the Master's thesis of Daniel Bernklau
How to cite: pETDuet-1_6xHis-TEV-mCh-NDP52 was a gift from Sascha Martens (Addgene plasmid # 187829 ; http://n2t.net/addgene:187829 ; RRID:Addgene_187829)
